Addgene plasmid #225620: pEND-375_Cacnes_phlF
Purpose: C. acnes with PhlF-based inducible expression of mCherry. pBRESP36A with P(PPA_RS09745)+RBS_2+PhlF // P(BBa_23119-PhlO1O3)+RBS_1+mCherry.
Depositing lab: Marc Güell. Depositing organization: Universitat Pompeu Fabra. Publication: Synthetically programmed antioxidant delivery by a domesticated skin commensal. Nevot G, Santos-Moreno J, Campama-Sanz N, Toloza L, Parra-Cid C, Jansen PAM, Barbier I, Ledesma-Amaro R, van den Bogaard EH, Guell M. Cell Syst. 2025 Feb 19;16(2):101169. doi: 10.1016/j.cels.2025.101169. Epub 2025 Feb 6. PubMed 39919749.
Backbone
  Vector backbone: pEND-350
  Vector type: Bacterial Expression, Synthetic Biology
  Selectable markers: Erythromycin
Growth in bacteria
  Bacterial resistance: Ampicillin, 100 μg/mL
  Growth temperature: 37°C
  Growth strain: DH5alpha
  Copy number: Unknown
Gene/Insert
  Gene/Insert name: PhlF
  Species: Synthetic
  Mutation: Codon optimized for Cutibacterium acnes
  Tag / fusion protein: 6xHis (C terminal on insert); mCherry-V5-6xHis (C terminal on backbone)
  Cloning method: Gibson Cloning
Terms and licenses: Academic/Nonprofit Terms; Industry Terms: Not Available to Industry
How to cite: pEND-375_Cacnes_phlF was a gift from Marc Güell (Addgene plasmid # 225620 ; http://n2t.net/addgene:225620 ; RRID:Addgene_225620)
