[The description below was written by a language model from this plasmid's Addgene catalogue record and pLannotate feature annotations shown in this document.]
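Description:
pEND-375_Cacnes_phlF is a 7,945 bp bacterial expression and synthetic-biology plasmid that carries a PhlF-based inducible gene switch for the skin commensal Cutibacterium acnes. It is built on pEND-350, and the record describes it as a pBRESP36A-type vector. It behaves as an E. coli/C. acnes shuttle construct. A high-copy ColE1/pUC-type origin and a TEM beta-lactamase gene (bla, with its AmpR promoter) allow cloning and ampicillin selection in E. coli. The ermE gene encodes a 23S rRNA methyltransferase from Saccharopolyspora erythraea and supplies the erythromycin marker listed for selection in the target host. The automated annotation does not identify any element for replication or maintenance in C. acnes, and a stretch of roughly 2.5 kb between mCherry and the E. coli origin is left unannotated.

The payload consists of two expression units. In the first, the C. acnes promoter P(PPA_RS09745) with RBS_2 drives a synthetic PhlF repressor, codon optimized for C. acnes and carrying a C-terminal 6xHis tag. The feature table does not call this coding sequence, though it presumably lies in the unannotated region between the detected T7 gene 10-type RBS and the J23119 promoter. In the second unit, a J23119-derived constitutive promoter modified with PhlF operator sites (PhlO1O3) and paired with RBS_1 controls mCherry, recorded as an mCherry-V5-6xHis fusion. PhlF is a TetR-family repressor, so binding to its operators should silence the reporter until an inducer relieves repression. The record does not name that inducer. The plasmid is used to test and characterize inducible expression in C. acnes by red fluorescence, as part of work on engineering this bacterium for programmed delivery functions on skin.
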