Features (pLannotate 1.2.2; 7 found; start..end, strand, type, name):
    418..440     +  RBS            RBS: efficient ribosome binding site from bacteriophage T7 gene 10 (Olins and Rangwala, 1989)
   1470..1504    +  promoter       J23119 promoter: bacterial promoter (Registry of Standard Biological Parts BBa J23119)
   1624..2331    +  CDS            mCherry: mCherry is a basic (constitutively fluorescent) red fluorescent protein published in 2004, derived from Discosoma sp.. It is reported to be a very rapidly-maturing monomer with low acid sensitivity.
   4855..5443    -  rep_origin     ori: high-copy-number ColE1/pMB1/pBR322/pUC origin of replication
   5529..6386    -  CDS            bla: BLAT_ECOLX - Experimental evidence at protein level: Swiss-Prot protein existence level 1. TEM-type are the most prevalent beta-lactamases in enterobacteria; they hydrolyze the beta-lactam bond in susceptible beta-lactam antibiotics, thus conferring resistance to penicillins and cephalosporins. TEM-3 and TEM-4 are capable of hydrolyzing cefotaxime and ceftazidime. TEM-5 is capable of hydrolyzing ceftazidime. TEM-6 is capable of hydrolyzing ceftazidime and aztreonam. TEM-8/CAZ-2, TEM- 16/CAZ-7 and TEM-24/CAZ-6 are markedly active against ceftazidime. IRT- 4 shows resistance to beta-lactamase in
   6387..6491    -  promoter       AmpR promoter: bla
   6594..7736    -  CDS            ermE: ERME_SACEN - Experimental evidence at protein level: Swiss-Prot protein existence level 1. This protein produces a dimethylation of the adenine residue at position 2085 in 23S rRNA, resulting in reduced affinity between ribosomes and macrolide-lincosamide-streptogramin B antibiotics. From Saccharopolyspora erythraea (strain ATCC 11635 / DSM 40517 / JCM 4748 / NBRC 13426 / NCIMB 8594 / NRRL 2338).
>Addgene plasmid #225620 | pEND-375_Cacnes_phlF | addgene full sequence | sequence record 451415 | Addgene NGS Result
TCTAGAGGAAATCAGAGCTTGAGGCTGCCGGAGCGACGGTAGACCCGTCCGGTTGGGTGGTGCCACTGCG
TGCACTCAAGGTCGTTTTTGGGGTGTCAGATGTGACCTCGAATGCGGAATTCATAGGATAGATTCTGGAA
ACTTTACCGTCCGAGCTCCAGCCTGCGGTCCGGACACCGACGATCTGCACGGGCGAGTCTAGGGGTTATC
GGCTACATGCGCGTCGCCGCATCAGGTTCACGAAACCGAAAGGCAGACCCACCCCCTACCGGGCATACCG
TTGCCGCCGACACTTCGATGACACTATGCAGTGCTACACTTCAACTGAAAATCTATATGATTTTCGTCAA
TTCTCGCTGGGACGCCCGTAGAACTCTGTGAGGATAAAGTCTCCCTTACAGCCTGCGGTCCGGTAATTTT
GTTTAACTTTAAGAAGGAGATATACATATGGCGCGCACCCCGTCCCGTTCCTCTATCGGCTCCCTGCGCA
GCCCTCATACGCATAAAGCGATCCTGACGAGCACCATCGAGATCCTGAAGGAATGTGGGTACAGCGGCCT
GTCGATCGAGTCCGTGGCCCGCCGTGCCGGCGCTGGGAAGCCGACGATCTATCGCTGGTGGACGAACAAG
GCCGCGCTGATCGCGGAGGTCTACGAGAACGAGATCGAACAGGTCCGGAAGTTCCCCGACCTCGGCTCGT
TCAAGGCCGACCTGGACTTCCTTCTGCACAACCTGTGGAAAGTGTGGCGCGAGACTATCTGCGGCGAGGC
TTTCCGCTGCGTGATTGCCGAGGCTCAGTTGGACCCCGTTACTCTGACCCAGTTGAAAGATCAATTCATG
GAGCGCCGTCGCGAAATCCCCAAGAAATTGGTCGAGGACGCCATTTCTAACGGTGAACTCCCTAAGGATA
TTAACCGCGAGCTGTTGCTGGACATGATTTTCGGGTTCTGTTGGTACCGTCTGCTTACCGAGCAACTCAC
GGTGGAGCAGGACATTGAGGAATTTACCTTTCTTTTGATTAACGGCGTCTGCCCGGGCACCCAGTGCCAC
CACCACCACCATCACTGATAATCGCTGGGACGCCCGCTCGAGCAATAAACAGTTGATAGGGCTTCTCCGT
TACCATGGTTCAGCCAAAAAACTTAAGACCGCCGGTCTTGTCCACTACCTTGCAGTAATGCGGTGGACAG
GATCGGCGGTTTTCTTTTCTCTTCTCAATTCTTCTGACCTGTAACGAATAATAGATAGTAAAGTAGTCTC
CGATTGAGTTTTCTCTGCCGAGTCCCACCCAGTTCTGTGATTTCAGTAAGTTGGTAATTGATACACTGTT
GCGAGAACTGGTGCCTGGTAGTAGATAGGTTGTTATTGAGTAAGAAGGTAAAGTGAACGAAATCCCTGAA
ACTGAGACTGTAGAAAATAAGCTTCAGCCTGCGGTCCGGATGATACGAAACGTACCGTATCGTTAAGGTT
TGACAGCTAGCTCAGTCCTAGGTATAATGCTAGCATGATACGAAACGTACCGTATCGTTAAGGTTCGCTG
GGACGCCCGGTAGTGCTTATCAGACCCAATACTGTTGAACAGCCTGCGGTCCGGTCCACTTATAAATATA
GAGGAGGTTTGATATGGTGTCCAAAGGCGAGGAGGATAACATGGCGATCATCAAGGAGTTCATGCGCTTC
AAGGTCCACATGGAGGGCTCCGTCAACGGCCACGAATTTGAGATCGAAGGTGAGGGGGAGGGCCGGCCGT
ACGAAGGCACGCAGACGGCCAAGCTGAAGGTCACCAAAGGGGGCCCGCTGCCCTTCGCGTGGGACATCCT
GTCCCCTCAGTTCATGTACGGTTCCAAGGCCTACGTCAAGCACCCCGCGGACATTCCGGACTACCTGAAA
CTCTCCTTCCCGGAAGGCTTCAAATGGGAGCGGGTCATGAACTTCGAAGACGGCGGTGTGGTCACCGTCA
CCCAGGACTCGTCCCTTCAAGACGGTGAGTTTATCTACAAGGTCAAGCTGCGCGGTACCAACTTTCCGTC
CGACGGCCCTGTCATGCAGAAGAAGACTATGGGCTGGGAGGCCAGCTCCGAGCGTATGTATCCAGAGGAT
GGCGCTCTTAAGGGTGAGATCAAGCAGAGACTGAAGCTCAAGGACGGCGGTCACTACGACGCCGAGGTCA
AGACCACCTACAAGGCGAAGAAACCGGTCCAGCTGCCGGGCGCTTACAACGTCAACATCAAGCTGGACAT
CACTTCTCACAACGAGGACTACACTATCGTCGAGCAATATGAGCGTGCCGAGGGCCGCCACTCCACTGGC
GGCATGGACGAGCTGTACAAGTCCCGCATCGAGGGCCGCGGTAAGCCGATCCCGAACCCGCTGTTGGGCC
TGGATTCCACTCGCACGGGCCACCATCACCACCACCACTGATCGCTGGGACGCCCGGGATCCAAGAGATT
TCTACACGATTGAGCACTGTCTCCTGCAGGCTCGGTACCAAATTCCAGAAAAGAGGCCTCCCGAAAGGGG
GGCCTTTTTTCGTTTTGGTCCTAATAGATAAAGGATAGGTCTGGTAGTGTTGTTCGTTCTCGCAGGTAAA
TCAATAATACTCTGCAGTTCCGTAGACTTTTCAGTGGGACAGGGTAGCGATAACAGATAGATTGTAATAA
GACACAGTAGGTGCTCGTAGTTGCGTGAAGAGAACCGCTCAGGAAATCCAGTCAGAAGTATTGGTAATCG
TTGAAAACTCAGTCGACGCACTTACTGAAGACGTCCTATTACACTCGTCGTTGGAAACTGAAGATGCGGC
CGCGGAAACACAGAAAAAAGCCCGCACCTGACAGTGCGGGCTTTTTTTTTCGACCAAAGGTAGCGAACGA
CGAGTCACTGTTGAGGATAAATACTTTCTCTACTAGGCGCCTGTTACACAGGTCCTCAGCGGCGCGCCCG
CCCGGTCATGACGCTGAGTTAGTGGCGCAGCTGCGCTCTGAGAACGAGTTTCGACCCTGACAGCCGGCGA
GCTGTTCAGGCGAAGATCGCACAGCTGCGCGAGGAACTAGCCGCAATGCCCGAACACGCCCCAGCCATCC
CTTGGAGCAGGTGGCAGCGTCAGGGGAGTCGGGGGATGTTTGGCAGGGGATGTGGAAAGAGAGTTCGCTT
TGCTCACATGGCTCAACCGGGTAACTAACTGATATGGGCTCTTCGTCGCCCACTTTGAACACGCCGAGGA
ATGGACCACGCTGAACGTGACTCGCATGCTTCACTGCATGTATGGATTCGTTCGAGACTTTGTTCCCTGA
GAGCTGGCTGCCACGCAAGCCGCTGGCGTCAGCCGAGAAGTCTGGGGCGTACCGGCACGTGACTCGGCAG
AGGGCGCTGGAGCTGCCTTACATCGAAGCGAACCCGTTGGTCATGCAGTCCTTGGTCATCACCGATCGAG
ATGCTTCGGATGCTGACTGGGCCGCAGACCTCGCTGGGCTGCCTTCACCGTCCTACGTGTCCATGAACCG
TGTCACGACCACCGGACACATCGTCTATGCCTTGAAGAACCCTGTGTGTCTGACCGATGCCGCGCGGCGA
CGGCCTATCAACCTGCTCGCCCGCGTCGAGCAGGGCCTATGCGACGTTCTCGGCGGCGATGCATCCTACG
GGCACCGGATCACAAAGAACCCGCTCAGCACCGCCCATGCGACCCTCTGGGGCCCCGCAGACGCGCTCTA
CGAGCTGCGCGCCCTCGCACACACCCTCGACGAGATCCACGCACTGCCGGAGGCAGGGAACCCGCGTCGC
AACGTCACCCGATCAACGGTCGGCCGCAACGTCACCCTGTTCGACACCACCCGCATGTGGGCATACCGGG
CCGTCCGGCACTCCTGGGGCGGCCCGGTCGCCGAATGGGAGCACACCGTATTCGAGCACATCCACCTACT
GAACGAAACGATCATCGCCGACGAGTTCGCCACAGGCCCCCTCGGCTTGAACGAACTTAAGCACTTATCT
CGATCCATTTCCCGATGGGTCTGGCGCAACTTCACCCCCGAAACCTTCCGCGCACGCCAGAAAGCGATCA
GCCTCCGTGGAGCATCCAAAGGCGGCAAAGAAGGCGGCCACAAAGGCGGCATTGCCAGTGGCGCATCACG
GCGTGCCCATACCCGTCAACAGTTCTTGGAGGGTCTGTCATGACCACACGTGAACGCCTCCCCCGCAACG
GCTACAGCATCGCCGCCGCTGCGAAAAAGCTCGGTGTCTCCGAGTCCACCGTCAAGCGGTGGACTTCCGA
GCCACGCGAGGAGTTCGTGGCCCGCGTTGCCGCACGCCACGCGCGGATTCGTGAGCTGCGCTCGGAGGGT
CAGAGCATGCGTGCGATTGCTGCCGAGGTCGGGGTTTCCGTGGGCACCGTGCACTACGCGCTGAACAAGA
ATCGAACTGACGCATGACCGTAACGCCGCACGATGAGCATTTTCTTGATCGTGCACCGCTTGGCACTACG
TTCGCGTGCGGTTGCACAGTGCGCGCCACGTTCTTATCCTGCGGCCATTGTGGCTACAGCCAATGGGGGG
CATCAGCAACGGACGTTGAACCCGGTGGGCAAGTGTTACTCAGGGGGACATGCCCAGTCTGCGGCGCTCG
GATTGACGGTATGGCAGTCGTGCATGCGGCCCCACCGTCAAACTCATTCAGGTATCAGTGAGAACCCTCA
TGGCACCCCCTCGTGACACGTTCTCGTTGCGATCAGCTGCGGCCAAGCTGATCTTCGGGCAGCGTTGGGT
CCTGGCCACGGGTGCGCATGATCGTGCTCCTGTCGTTGAGGACCCGGCTAGGCTGGCGGGGTTGCCTTAC
TGATCAGGCCGCGTTGCTGGCGTTTTTCCATAGGCTCCGCCCCCCTGACGAGCATCACAAAAATCGACGC
TCAAGTCAGAGGTGGCGAAACCCGACAGGACTATAAAGATACCAGGCGTTTCCCCCTGGAAGCTCCCTCG
TGCGCTCTCCTGTTCCGACCCTGCCGCTTACCGGATACCTGTCCGCCTTTCTCCCTTCGGGAAGCGTGGC
GCTTTCTCATAGCTCACGCTGTAGGTATCTCAGTTCGGTGTAGGTCGTTCGCTCCAAGCTGGGCTGTGTG
CACGAACCCCCCGTTCAGCCCGACCGCTGCGCCTTATCCGGTAACTATCGTCTTGAGTCCAACCCGGTAA
GACACGACTTATCGCCACTGGCAGCAGCCACTGGTAACAGGATTAGCAGAGCGAGGTATGTAGGCGGTGC
TACAGAGTTCTTGAAGTGGTGGCCTAACTACGGCTACACTAGAAGGACAGTATTTGGTATCTGCGCTCTG
CTGAAGCCAGTTACCTTCGGAAAAAGAGTTGGTAGCTCTTGATCCGGCAAACAAACCACCGCTGGTAGCG
GTGGTTTTTTTGTTTGCAAGCAGCAGATTACGCGCAGAAAAAAAGGATCTCAAGAAGATCCTTTGATCTT
TTCTACGGGGTCTGACGCTCAGTGGAACGAAAACTCACGTTAAGGGATTTTGGTCATGAGGCGCCTCACC
AATGCTTGATGAGGGAGGCACCGATCTCGGCGATCTGACGGTTGCGCTCATCCATCGTGGCCTGGGAGCC
GGTCGTGTAGATCACCACGATGCGGCTGGGCTTACCGTCGGGACCGAGAGCCGCGATGATGCCACGCGAG
CCGCGCTCACCAGCACCCGACTTGTCCGCGATGAACCAACCGGCCGGGAGCGCGCTGCGCAACAGCGGGC
CAGCGACCTTGTCGGCCTCCATCCAGTCGATCAGTTGCTGACGGGAGGCCAGAGTGAGGAGTTCACCGGT
CAGGAGTTTACGGAGGGTGGTAGCCATAGCCGCGGGCATAGTCGTGTCGCGCTCGTCGTTCGGGATAGCC
TCATTAAGTTCGGGTTCCCAACGGTCCAGACGGGTCACGTGGTCGCCCATGTTGTGGAGAAAAGCCGTCA
GCTCTTTCGGGCCACCGATGGTCGTCAACAGCAGATTGGCGGCAGTGTTGTCGGACATAGTGATGGCCGC
GGAGCACAGCTCGCGCACGGTCATCCCATCGGTCAGATGTTTCTCCGTGACCGGGGAGTATTCGACCAGG
TCGTTCTGGGAGTAATGAATGCGACGGCCCAGTTGCTCCTGCCCAGCATCCACCCGGCTAAGCACAGCGC
CGCAGAGGAGGACCTTGAACGTGGACATCATGGGGAAACGCTCCTCAGGGCGGAAAGACTCCAGAATCTT
ACCGGAGTTCAGGTCCAACTCGATATAACCGACGCGCGCCCCCAGCTGATCCTCGGCGTCCTTGACCTTG
ACCAGGGTTTCCGGATGGGCAAAAACCGGCAAGCAAAAGGCCGCAAAAAATGGGATAAGGGCAACGCGGA
AGTGCTGGATCGACATACTCTTCCTTTTTCAATATTATTGAAGCATTTATCAGGGTTATTGTCTCATGAG
CGGATACATATTTGAATGTATTTAGAAAAATAAACAAATAGGGGTTCCGCGACTAGTTCCCCGAAAAGTG
CCACCTGACGTTAAGAAACCATTATTATCATGACATTAACCTATAAAAATAGGCGTATCACGAGGCCCTT
TCGTCTACAATCAGCGCTGACCCGGACCGCCACGACGGCCTGGACGACCGCCGGTACGACCACCACCCGA
AGGGCCACGACGACCACCCTGGTCGCCCTGCTCGCGCTCCCCGGTACGACCATCGTCGCGATTACGGCCA
GAGGACCGACGGTCACCGTGGCCGGAGGCCTGACGGTCGCGACGGTCCTGACCACCCGTCCGACGGTCGC
CACGATCCTGGCCACCCGTACGGCGGTCACCACGATCCTGACCACCCGTACGACGGCCGCGCTGCGGTTG
GCCACCGCGCGGCTCGTTCTTCTGGTCAAGGCGCTCGAAGAGCCGCAGCCATTGCTCCGGCCGGACGTAG
GCCACGACAGCACCACCACCCACGCCGGCATGGTCCAGCGCAGCCTCCACGCGACGACGAGGGTACTTGC
GCAGGAGGGAGGCTTGAATGTTGCCGCCGACACCAGTAAAACACAACTCCACCATGCTCTCGTAGCGCTC
AAGGGCAGCACCCTCCAACAGCGGTTCAGCGCGGCGACGCAGACGCATGATGGCGGAATCGACCTTCGGG
ACCGGCTTGAACAAGCGGCGATCGACCTTCTCGACGAACTCCCACTCGAAGAGCGGCCAAGTCATGACCG
TGAGGCGGGACCAGCGGCCATAATCACCGGTGCGCTTACGGGCAAATTCGAGTTGGGTAACCATCGTGGC
GGTTTCGATCGTCGGAGCCTCCAGGCACCAATCGACGATCGCAGACGTGATGCCGTACGGGATCGCGCCG
ACGAAGGCAAACGGCTCGGGAGGGGGCTCGGCGGTCAGGAAGTCCGCGTTGACGACCTCGATATTCGGGT
GGCCGGACAGCTTCTCACGCAGGGACTTCGCCAAGCGCGGGTCGATCTCGTAGCTCGTCACCTGGCGGGC
CCGATCGGCAAGCTCACGGGTCAGCAGACCCTCGCCTGGGCCAGCCTCCAGGACCGGAAGGTCGGGGCGC
AGTTCGGCCGTTTCCGCGATGCGGGCGATCGTCTTACGGTCACGAAGGAAATTCTGACCGAATTGACGGC
GGTTGCGGTCCCGCTCAGTACGGCCCAGGACCGGGCGGTTCTGGTTCGGGTGCTGGCGGTCCTGGTTGCG
GCGACGCGGGCGCGGTTGCTCGTCGGACGACGACATGACGATCTCCCGATGTGTCGTACGTATGGGAATT
GACGAAAATCATATAGATTTTCAGTTGAAGTGTAGCACTGCATAGTGTCATCGAAGTGTCGGCGGCAACG
GTATGCCCGGTAGGGGGTGGGTCTGCCTTTCGGTTTCGTGAACCTGATGCGGCGACGCGCATGTAGCCGA
TAACCCCTAGACTCGCCCGTGCAGATCGTCGGTGT
